Addgene plasmid #83105: pSLIK TT 3xFLAG LacZ neo
Purpose: Lentiviral vector for inducible expression of LacZ with 3xFLAG N-terminal tag
Depositing lab: Kevin Janes. Depositing organization: University of Virginia. Publication: Tumor-Suppressor Inactivation of GDF11 Occurs by Precursor Sequestration in Triple-Negative Breast Cancer. Bajikar SS, Wang CC, Borten MA, Pereira EJ, Atkins KA, Janes KA. Dev Cell. 2017 Nov 20;43(4):418-435.e13. doi: 10.1016/j.devcel.2017.10.027. PubMed 29161592.
Backbone
  Vector backbone: pSLIK-neo
  Backbone manufacturer: Addgene #25735
  Total vector size (bp): 13286
  Vector type: Mammalian Expression, Lentiviral
  Selectable markers: Neomycin (select with G418)
Growth in bacteria
  Bacterial resistance: Ampicillin, 100 μg/mL
  Growth temperature: 30°C
  Growth strain: NEB Stable
  Copy number: Unknown
Gene/Insert
  Gene/Insert name: LacZ
  Insert size (bp): 3045
  Tag / fusion protein: 3xFLAG (N terminal on insert)
  Cloning method: Gateway Cloning
  Sequencing primers: 5′ CMV-F; 3′ hUBCpro-R
Terms and licenses: Academic/Nonprofit Terms; Industry Terms: Not Available to Industry
Depositor comments: Lentiviral mammalian expression plasmid for inducible expression of 3xFLAG LacZ
How to cite: pSLIK TT 3xFLAG LacZ neo was a gift from Kevin Janes (Addgene plasmid # 83105 ; http://n2t.net/addgene:83105 ; RRID:Addgene_83105)
