[The description below was written by a language model from this plasmid's Addgene catalogue record.]
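Description:
pSLIK TT 3xFLAG LacZ neo is a lentiviral mammalian expression plasmid built on the pSLIK-neo backbone, with a recorded total size of about 13.3 kb. It is propagated in bacteria under ampicillin selection, and transduced mammalian cells are selected with G418 through the neomycin resistance marker. The copy number is listed as unknown. As a lentiviral transfer vector, it is meant to be packaged into viral particles so that the expression cassette integrates stably into target cells.

The payload is a LacZ insert of roughly 3 kb, encoding beta-galactosidase, with a 3xFLAG epitope tag fused to its N terminus. The insert was introduced by Gateway recombination. The record describes expression as inducible but does not name the inducible promoter, the inducer, or the transactivator. The "TT" in the name is also not explained in the record. The listed sequencing primers, one CMV-derived forward primer and one reverse primer from the human ubiquitin C promoter, suggest that the insert lies downstream of a CMV-related promoter element and upstream of a UBC promoter. That UBC promoter would plausibly drive the regulatory and selection components, but no feature table is provided to confirm this layout.

LacZ is unrelated to mammalian signalling, and the 3xFLAG tag allows detection or immunoprecipitation with anti-FLAG antibodies. The construct is therefore most plausibly a matched control for other inducible 3xFLAG-tagged genes in the same backbone, although the record does not state this. The associated publication concerns GDF11 tumour-suppressor inactivation in triple-negative breast cancer.
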