>Addgene plasmid #83105 | pSLIK TT 3xFLAG LacZ neo | depositor partial sequence | sequence record 158359 | pDONR223_LacZ
GTCGTTTTACAACGTCGTGACTGGGAAAACCCTGGCGTTACCCAACTTAATCGCCTTGCAGCACATCCCC
CTTTCGCCAGCTGGCGTAATAGCGAAGAGGCCCGCACCGATCGCCCTTCCCAACAGTTGCGCAGCCTGAA
TGGCGAATGGCGCTTTGCCTGGTTTCCGGCACCAGAAGCGGTGCCGGAAAGCTGGCTGGAGTGCGATCTT
CCTGAGGCCGATACTGTCGTCGTCCCCTCAAACTGGCAGATGCACGGTTACGATGCGCCCATCTACACCA
ACGTGACCTATCCCATTACGGTCAATCCGCCGTTTGTTCCCACGGAGAATCCGACGGGTTGTTACTCGCT
CACATTTAATGTTGATGAAAGCTGGCTACAGGAAGGCCAGACGCGAATTATTTTTGATGGCGTTAACTCG
GCGTTTCATCTGTGGTGCAACGGGCGCTGGGTCGGTTACGGCCAGGACAGTCGTTTGCCGTCTGAATTTG
ACCTGAGCGCATTTTTACGCGCCGGAGAAAACCGCCTCGCGGTGATGGTGCTGCGCTGGAGTGACGGCAG
TTATCTGGAAGATCAGGATATGTGGCGGATGAGCGGCATTTTCCGTGACGTCTCGTTGCTGCATAAACCG
ACTACACAAATCAGCGATTTCCATGTTGCCACTCGCTTTAATGATGATTTCAGCCGCGCTGTACTGGAGG
CTGAAGTTCAGATGTGCGGCGAGTTGCGTGACTACCTACGGGTAACAGTTTCTTTATGGCAGGGTGAAAC
GCAGGTCGCCAGCGGCACCGCGCCTTTCGGCGGTGAAATTATCGATGAGCGTGGTGGTTATGCCGATCGC
GTCACACTACGTCTGAACGTCGAAAACCCGAAACTGTGGAGCGCCGAAATCCCGAATCTCTATCGTGCGG
TGGTTGAACTGCACACCGCCGACGGCACGCTGATTGAAGCAGAAGCCTGCGATGTCGGTTTCCGCGAGGT
GCGGATTGAAAATGGTCTGCTGCTGCTGAACGGCAAGCCGTTGCTGATTCGAGGCGTTAACCGTCACGAG
CATCATCCTCTGCATGGTCAGGTCATGGATGAGCAGACGATGGTGCAGGATATCCTGCTGATGAAGCAGA
ACAACTTTAACGCCGTGCGCTGTTCGCATTATCCGAACCATCCGCTGTGGTACACGCTGTGCGACCGCTA
CGGCCTGTATGTGGTGGATGAAGCCAATATTGAAACCCACGGCATGGTGCCAATGAATCGTCTGACCGAT
GATCCGCGCTGGCTACCGGCGATGAGCGAACGCGTAACGCGAATGGTGCAGCGCGATCGTAATCACCCGA
GTGTGATCATCTGGTCGCTGGGGAATGAATCAGGCCACGGCGCTAATCACGACGCGCTGTATCGCTGGAT
CAAATCTGTCGATCCTTCCCGCCCGGTGCAGTATGAAGGCGGCGGAGCCGACACCACGGCCACCGATATT
ATTTGCCCGATGTACGCGCGCGTGGATGAAGACCAGCCCTTCCCGGCTGTGCCGAAATGGTCCATCAAAA
AATGGCTTTCGCTACCTGGAGAGACGCGCCCGCTGATCCTTTGCGAATACGCCCACGCGATGGGTAACAG
TCTTGGCGGTTTCGCTAAATACTGGCAGGCGTTTCGTCAGTATCCCCGTTTACAGGGCGGCTTCGTCTGG
GACTGGGTGGATCAGTCGCTGATTAAATATGATGAAAACGGCAACCCGTGGTCGGCTTACGGCGGTGATT
TTGGCGATACGCCGAACGATCGCCAGTTCTGTATGAACGGTCTGGTCTTTGCCGACCGCACGCCGCATCC
AGCGCTGACGGAAGCAAAACACCAGCAGCAGTTTTTCCAGTTCCGTTTATCCGGGCAAACCATCGAAGTG
ACCAGCGAATACCTGTTCCGTCATAGCGATAACGAGCTCCTGCACTGGATGGTGGCGCTGGATGGTAAGC
CGCTGGCAAGCGGTGAAGTGCCTCTGGATGTCGCTCCACAAGGTAAACAGTTGATTGAACTGCCTGAACT
ACCGCAGCCGGAGAGCGCCGGGCAACTCTGGCTCACAGTACGCGTAGTGCAACCGAACGCGACCGCATGG
TCAGAAGCCGGCCACATCAGCGCCTGGCAGCAGTGGCGTCTGGCGGAAAACCTCAGTGTGACGCTCCCCG
CCGCGTCCCACGCCATCCCGCATCTGACCACCAGCGAAATGGATTTTTGCATCGAGCTGGGTAATAAGCG
TTGGCAATTTAACCGCCAGTCAGGCTTTCTTTCACAGATGTGGATTGGCGATAAAAAACAACTGCTGACG
CCGCTGCGCGATCAGTTCACCCGTGCACCGCTGGATAACGACATTGGCGTAAGTGAAGCGACCCGCATTG
ACCCTAACGCCTGGGTCGAACGCTGGAAGGCGGCGGGCCATTACCAGGCCGAAGCAGCGTTGTTGCAGTG
CACGGCAGATACACTTGCTGACGCGGTGCTGATTACGACCGCTCACGCGTGGCAGCATCAGGGGAAAACC
TTATTTATCAGCCGGAAAACCTACCGGATTGATGGTAGTGGTCAAATGGCGATTACCGTTGATGTTGAAG
TGGCGAGCGATACACCGCATCCGGCGCGGATTGGCCTGAACTGCCAGCTGGCGCAGGTAGCAGAGCGGGT
AAACTGGCTCGGATTAGGGCCGCAAGAAAACTATCCCGACCGCCTTACTGCCGCCTGTTTTGACCGCTGG
GATCTGCCATTGTCAGACATGTATACCCCGTACGTCTTCCCGAGCGAAAACGGTCTGCGCTGCGGGACGC
GCGAATTGAATTATGGCCCACACCAGTGGCGCGGCGACTTCCAGTTCAACATCAGCCGCTACAGTCAACA
GCAACTGATGGAAACCAGCCATCGCCATCTGCTGCACGCGGAAGAAGGCACATGGCTGAATATCGACGGT
TTCCATATGGGGATTGGTGGAGACGACTCCTGGAGCCCGTCAGTATCGGCGGAATTACAGCTGAGCGCCG
GTCGCTACCATTACCAGTTGGTCTGGTGTCAAAAA
