>Addgene plasmid #83105 | pSLIK TT 3xFLAG LacZ neo | addgene partial sequence | sequence record 161222 | FUGW-Fwd 5'-ATTACAGGGACAGCAGAGATCC-3'
AGTTTGTACAAAAAAGCAGGCTTTAAAGGAACCAATTCAGTCGACTGGATCCCGAGTTTACTCCCTATCA
GTGATAGAGAACGTATGTCGAGTTTACTCCCTATCAGTGATAGAGAACGATGTCGAGTTTACTCCCTATC
AGTGATAGAGAACGTATGTCGAGTTTACTCCCTATCAGTGATAGAGAACGTATGTCGAGTTTACTCCCTA
TCAGTGATAGAGAACGTATGTCGAGTTTATCCCTATCAGTGATAGAGAACGTATGTCGAGTTTACTCCCT
ATCAGTGATAGAGAACGTATGTCGAGGTAGGCGTGTACGGTGGGAGGCCTATATAAGCAGAGCTCGTTTA
GTGAACCGTCAGATCGCCACTAGATGGACTACAAAGACCATGACGGTGATTATAAAGATCATGACATCGA
TTACAAGGATGACGATGACAAGACTAGTGTCGTTTTACAACGTCGTGACTGGGAAAACCCTGGCGTTACC
CAACTTAATCGCCTTGCAGCACATCCCCCTTTCGCCAGCTGGCGTAATAGCGAAGAGGCCCGCACCGATC
GCCCTTCCCAACAGTTGCGCAGCCTGAATGGCGAATGGCGCTTTGCCTGGTTTCCGGCACCAGAAGCGGT
GCCGGAAAGCTGGCTGGAGTGCGATCTTCCTGAGGCCGATACTGTCGTCGTCCCCTCAAACTGGCAGATG
CACGGTTACGATGCGCCCATCTACACCAACGTGACCTATCCCATTACGGTCAATCCGCCGTTTGTTCCCA
CGGAGA
