>Addgene plasmid #83105 | pSLIK TT 3xFLAG LacZ neo | addgene partial sequence | sequence record 161223 | hUBCpro-R 5'-CTAAGGCCGAGTCTTATGAGCAG-3'
GGCGGAAGGATCAGGACGCTCGCTGCGCCCTTCGTCTGACGTGGCAGCGCTCGCCGTGAGGAGGGGGGCG
CCCGCGGGAGGCGCCAAAACCCGGCGCGGAGGCCAGATCTTGGGTGGGTTAATTAACCATCTTTATGGCT
CGAGATGTTATCAACCACTTTGTACAAGAAAGCTGGGTCTAGATATCTCGAAAACGCATTAGTCTTCCAA
TTGTCATTTTTGACACCAGACCAACTGGTAATGGTAGCGACCGGCGCTCAGCTGTAATTCCGCCGATACT
GACGGGCTCCAGGAGTCGTCTCCACCAATCCCCATATGGAAACCGTCGATATTCAGCCATGTGCCTTCTT
CCGCGTGCAGCAGATGGCGATGGCTGGTTTCCATCAGTTGCTGTTGACTGTAGCGGCTGATGTTGAACTG
GAAGTCGCCGCGCCACTGGTGTGGGCCATAATTCAATTCGCGCGTCCCGCAGCGCAGACCGTTTTCGCTC
GGGAAGACGTACGGGGTATACATGTCTGACAATGGCAGATCCCAGCGGTCAAAACAGGCGGCAGTAAGGC
GGTCGGGATAGTTTTCTTGCGGCCCTAATCCGAGCCAGTTTACCCGCTCTGCTACCTGCGCCAGCTGGCA
GTTCAGGCCAATCCGCGCCGGATGCGGTGTATCGCTCGCCACTTCAACATCAACGGTAATCGCCATTTGA
CCACTACCATCAATCCGGTAGGTTTTCCGGCTGATAAATAAGGTTTTCCCCTGATGCTGCCACGCGTGAG
CGGTCGTAATCAGCACCGCGTCAGCAAGTGTATCTGCCGTGCACTGCA
